>Addgene plasmid #51141 | pet30b-7M SrtA | addgene full sequence | sequence record 211598 | Addgene NGS Result
TGAGATCCTTTTTTTCTGCGCGTAATCTGCTGCTTGCAAACAAAAAAACCACCGCTACCAGCGGTGGTTT
GTTTGCCGGATCAAGAGCTACCAACTCTTTTTCCGAAGGTAACTGGCTTCAGCAGAGCGCAGATACCAAA
TACTGTCCTTCTAGTGTAGCCGTAGTTAGGCCACCACTTCAAGAACTCTGTAGCACCGCCTACATACCTC
GCTCTGCTAATCCTGTTACCAGTGGCTGCTGCCAGTGGCGATAAGTCGTGTCTTACCGGGTTGGACTCAA
GACGATAGTTACCGGATAAGGCGCAGCGGTCGGGCTGAACGGGGGGTTCGTGCACACAGCCCAGCTTGGA
GCGAACGACCTACACCGAACTGAGATACCTACAGCGTGAGCTATGAGAAAGCGCCACGCTTCCCGAAGGG
AGAAAGGCGGACAGGTATCCGGTAAGCGGCAGGGTCGGAACAGGAGAGCGCACGAGGGAGCTTCCAGGGG
GAAACGCCTGGTATCTTTATAGTCCTGTCGGGTTTCGCCACCTCTGACTTGAGCGTCGATTTTTGTGATG
CTCGTCAGGGGGGCGGAGCCTATGGAAAAACGCCAGCAACGCGGCCTTTTTACGGTTCCTGGCCTTTTGC
TGGCCTTTTGCTCACATGTTCTTTCCTGCGTTATCCCCTGATTCTGTGGATAACCGTATTACCGCCTTTG
AGTGAGCTGATACCGCTCGCCGCAGCCGAACGACCGAGCGCAGCGAGTCAGTGAGCGAGGAAGCGGAAGA
GCGCCTGATGCGGTATTTTCTCCTTACGCATCTGTGCGGTATTTCACACCGCAATGGTGCACTCTCAGTA
CAATCTGCTCTGATGCCGCATAGTTAAGCCAGTATACACTCCGCTATCGCTACGTGACTGGGTCATGGCT
GCGCCCCGACACCCGCCAACACCCGCTGACGCGCCCTGACGGGCTTGTCTGCTCCCGGCATCCGCTTACA
GACAAGCTGTGACCGTCTCCGGGAGCTGCATGTGTCAGAGGTTTTCACCGTCATCACCGAAACGCGCGAG
GCAGCTGCGGTAAAGCTCATCAGCGTGGTCGTGAAGCGATTCACAGATGTCTGCCTGTTCATCCGCGTCC
AGCTCGTTGAGTTTCTCCAGAAGCGTTAATGTCTGGCTTCTGATAAAGCGGGCCATGTTAAGGGCGGTTT
TTTCCTGTTTGGTCACTGATGCCTCCGTGTAAGGGGGATTTCTGTTCATGGGGGTAATGATACCGATGAA
ACGAGAGAGGATGCTCACGATACGGGTTACTGATGATGAACATGCCCGGTTACTGGAACGTTGTGAGGGT
AAACAACTGGCGGTATGGATGCGGCGGGACCAGAGAAAAATCACTCAGGGTCAATGCCAGCGCTTCGTTA
ATACAGATGTAGGTGTTCCACAGGGTAGCCAGCAGCATCCTGCGATGCAGATCCGGAACATAATGGTGCA
GGGCGCTGACTTCCGCGTTTCCAGACTTTACGAAACACGGAAACCGAAGACCATTCATGTTGTTGCTCAG
GTCGCAGACGTTTTGCAGCAGCAGTCGCTTCACGTTCGCTCGCGTATCGGTGATTCATTCTGCTAACCAG
TAAGGCAACCCCGCCAGCCTAGCCGGGTCCTCAACGACAGGAGCACGATCATGCGCACCCGTGGGGCCGC
CATGCCGGCGATAATGGCCTGCTTCTCGCCGAAACGTTTGGTGGCGGGACCAGTGACGAAGGCTTGAGCG
AGGGCGTGCAAGATTCCGAATACCGCAAGCGACAGGCCGATCATCGTCGCGCTCCAGCGAAAGCGGTCCT
CGCCGAAAATGACCCAGAGCGCTGCCGGCACCTGTCCTACGAGTTGCATGATAAAGAAGACAGTCATAAG
TGCGGCGACGATAGTCATGCCCCGCGCCCACCGGAAGGAGCTGACTGGGTTGAAGGCTCTCAAGGGCATC
GGTCGAGATCCCGGTGCCTAATGAGTGAGCTAACTTACATTAATTGCGTTGCGCTCACTGCCCGCTTTCC
AGTCGGGAAACCTGTCGTGCCAGCTGCATTAATGAATCGGCCAACGCGCGGGGAGAGGCGGTTTGCGTAT
TGGGCGCCAGGGTGGTTTTTCTTTTCACCAGTGAGACGGGCAACAGCTGATTGCCCTTCACCGCCTGGCC
CTGAGAGAGTTGCAGCAAGCGGTCCACGCTGGTTTGCCCCAGCAGGCGAAAATCCTGTTTGATGGTGGTT
AACGGCGGGATATAACATGAGCTGTCTTCGGTATCGTCGTATCCCACTACCGAGATGTCCGCACCAACGC
GCAGCCCGGACTCGGTAATGGCGCGCATTGCGCCCAGCGCCATCTGATCGTTGGCAACCAGCATCGCAGT
GGGAACGATGCCCTCATTCAGCATTTGCATGGTTTGTTGAAAACCGGACATGGCACTCCAGTCGCCTTCC
CGTTCCGCTATCGGCTGAATTTGATTGCGAGTGAGATATTTATGCCAGCCAGCCAGACGCAGACGCGCCG
AGACAGAACTTAATGGGCCCGCTAACAGCGCGATTTGCTGGTGACCCAATGCGACCAGATGCTCCACGCC
CAGTCGCGTACCGTCTTCATGGGAGAAAATAATACTGTTGATGGGTGTCTGGTCAGAGACATCAAGAAAT
AACGCCGGAACATTAGTGCAGGCAGCTTCCACAGCAATGGCATCCTGGTCATCCAGCGGATAGTTAATGA
TCAGCCCACTGACGCGTTGCGCGAGAAGATTGTGCACCGCCGCTTTACAGGCTTCGACGCCGCTTCGTTC
TACCATCGACACCACCACGCTGGCACCCAGTTGATCGGCGCGAGATTTAATCGCCGCGACAATTTGCGAC
GGCGCGTGCAGGGCCAGACTGGAGGTGGCAACGCCAATCAGCAACGACTGTTTGCCCGCCAGTTGTTGTG
CCACGCGGTTGGGAATGTAATTCAGCTCCGCCATCGCCGCTTCCACTTTTTCCCGCGTTTTCGCAGAAAC
GTGGCTGGCCTGGTTCACCACGCGGGAAACGGTCTGATAAGAGACACCGGCATACTCTGCGACATCGTAT
AACGTTACTGGTTTCACATTCACCACCCTGAATTGACTCTCTTCCGGGCGCTATCATGCCATACCGCGAA
AGGTTTTGCGCCATTCGATGGTGTCCGGGATCTCGACGCTCTCCCTTATGCGACTCCTGCATTAGGAAGC
AGCCCAGTAGTAGGTTGAGGCCGTTGAGCACCGCCGCCGCAAGGAATGGTGCATGCAAGGAGATGGCGCC
CAACAGTCCCCCGGCCACGGGGCCTGCCACCATACCCACGCCGAAACAAGCGCTCATGAGCCCGAAGTGG
CGAGCCCGATCTTCCCCATCGGTGATGTCGGCGATATAGGCGCCAGCAACCGCACCTGTGGCGCCGGTGA
TGCCGGCCACGATGCGTCCGGCGTAGAGGATCGAGATCGATCTCGATCCCGCGAAATTAATACGACTCAC
TATAGGGGAATTGTGAGCGGATAACAATTCCCCTCTAGAAATAATTTTGTTTAACTTTAAGAAGGAGATA
TACATATGCAAGCTAAACCTCAAATTCCGAAAGATAAATCAAAAGTGGCAGGCTATATTGAAATTCCAGA
TGCTGATATTAAAGAACCAGTATATCCAGGACCAGCAACACGCGAACAATTAAATAGAGGTGTAAGCTTT
GCAAAAGAAAATCAATCACTAGATGATCAAAATATTTCAATTGCAGGACACACTTTCATTGACCGTCCGA
ACTATCAATTTACAAATCTTAAAGCAGCCAAAAAAGGTAGTATGGTGTACTTTAAAGTTGGTAATGAAAC
ACGTAAGTATAAAATGACAAGTATAAGAAACGTTAAGCCAACAGCTGTAGAAGTTCTAGATGAACAAAAA
GGTAAAGATAAACAATTAACATTAATTACTTGTGATGATTACAATGAAGAGACAGGCGTTTGGGAAACAC
GTAAAATCTTTGTAGCTACAGAAGTCAAACTCGAGCACCACCACCACCACCACTGAGATCCGGCTGCTAA
CAAAGCCCGAAAGGAAGCTGAGTTGGCTGCTGCCACCGCTGAGCAATAACTAGCATAACCCCTTGGGGCC
TCTAAACGGGTCTTGAGGGGTTTTTTGCTGAAAGGAGGAACTATATCCGGATTGGCGAATGGG
[124 nt withheld, positions 4194-4317]
C
[91 nt withheld, positions 4319-4409]
A
[49 nt withheld, positions 4411-4459]
CCTTTGACGTTGGAGTCCACGTTCTTT
[37 nt withheld, positions 4487-4523]
ACCCTATCTCGGTCTATTCTTTTGATTTATAAGGGATTTTGCCGATTTCGGCCTATTGGTTAAAAAATGA
GCTGATTTAACAAAAATTTAACGCGAATTTTAACAAAATATTAACGCTTACAATTTAGGTGGCACTTTTC
GGGGAAATGTGCGCGGAACCCCTATTTGTTTATTTTTCTAAATACATTCAAATATGTATCCGCTCATGAA
TTAATTCTTAGAAAAACTCATCGAGCATCAAATGAAACTGCAATTTATTCATATCAGGATTATCAATACC
ATATTTTTGAAAAAGCCGTTTCTGTAATGAAGGAGAAAACTCACCGAGGCAGTTCCATAGGATGGCAAGA
TCCTGGTATCGGTCTGCGATTCCGACTCGTCCAACATCAATACAACCTATTAATTTCCCCTCGTCAAAAA
TAAGGTTATCAAGTGAGAAATCACCATGAGTGACGACTGAATCCGGTGAGAATGGCAAAAGTTTATGCAT
TTCTTTCCAGACTTGTTCAACAGGCCAGCCATTACGCTCGTCATCAAAATCACTCGCATCAACCAAACCG
TTATTCATTCGTGATTGCGCCTGAGCGAGACGAAATACGCGATCGCTGTTAAAAGGACAATTACAAACAG
GAATCGAATGCAACCGGCGCAGGAACACTGCCAGCGCATCAACAATATTTTCACCTGAATCAGGATATTC
TTCTAATACCTGGAATGCTGTTTTCCCGGGGATCGCAGTGGTGAGTAACCATGCATCATCAGGAGTACGG
ATAAAATGCTTGATGGTCGGAAGAGGCATAAATTCCGTCAGCCAGTTTAGTCTGACCATCTCATCTGTAA
CATCATTGGCAACGCTACCTTTGCCATGTTTCAGAAACAACTCTGGCGCATCGGGCTTCCCATACAATCG
ATAGATTGTCGCACCTGATTGCCCGACATTATCGCGAGCCCATTTATACCCATATAAATCAGCATCCATG
TTGGAATTTAATCGCGGCCTAGAGCAAGACGTTTCCCGTTGAATATGGCTCATAACACCCCTTGTATTAC
TGTTTATGTAAGCAGACAGTTTTATTGTTCATGACCAAAATCCCTTAACGTGAGTTTTCGTTCCACTGAG
CGTCAGACCCCGTAGAAAAGATCAAAGGATCTTCT
Features (pLannotate 1.2.2; 19 found; start..end, strand, type, name):
    774..913     -  misc_feature   bom: basis of mobility region from pBR322
   1015..1206    -  CDS            rop: Rop protein, which maintains plasmids at low copy number; rop
   1223..1603    +  CDS            YPB1_ECOLX: Protein predicted: Swiss-Prot protein existence level 4. From Escherichia coli.
   1675..1966    -  CDS            TcR (fragment): tetracycline efflux protein; tet; confers resistance to tetracycline
   1981..2002    -  protein_bind   CAP binding site: CAP binding activates transcription in the presence of cAMP. E. coli catabolite activator protein
   2015..3097    -  CDS            lacI: lac repressor; lacI; The lac repressor binds to the lac operator to inhibit transcription in E. coli. This inhibition can be relieved by adding lactose or isopropyl-β-D-thiogalactopyranoside (IPTG).
   3098..3175    -  promoter       lacI promoter: lacI
   3183..3462    -  CDS            TcR (fragment): tetracycline efflux protein; tet; confers resistance to tetracycline
   3488..3506    +  promoter       T7 promoter: promoter for bacteriophage T7 RNA polymerase
   3507..3531    +  protein_bind   lac operator: The lac repressor binds to the lac operator to inhibit transcription in E. coli. This inhibition can be relieved by adding lactose or isopropyl-β-D-thiogalactopyranoside (IPTG). lac repressor encoded by lacI
   3546..3568    +  RBS            RBS: efficient ribosome binding site from bacteriophage T7 gene 10 (Olins and Rangwala, 1989)
   3567..4019    +  CDS            srtA (fragment): SRTA_STAA8 - Experimental evidence at protein level: Swiss-Prot protein existence level 1. Transpeptidase that anchors surface proteins to the cell wall (PubMed:10427003, PubMed:10446208, PubMed:10535938, PubMed:11714722, PubMed:14769030, PubMed:15247224). Recognizes and modifies its substrate by proteolytic cleavage of a C-terminal sorting signal. Following cleavage, a covalent intermediate is formed via a thioester bond between the sortase and its substrate, which is then transferred and covalently attached to the cell wall (PubMed:10446208, PubMed:10535938, PubMed:11714722, PubMed:14769030,
   4026..4043    +  CDS            9xHis (fragment): 9xHis affinity tag
   4053..4102    +  CDS            SET1 (fragment): solubility-enhancement tag derived from T7 phage gene 10B
   4110..4157    +  terminator     T7 terminator: transcription terminator for bacteriophage T7 RNA polymerase
   4194..4622    +  rep_origin     f1 ori (sequence partly withheld): f1 bacteriophage origin of replication; arrow indicates direction of (+) strand synthesis
   4675..4732    +  promoter       AmpR promoter (fragment): bla
   4741..5556    -  CDS            KanR: aminoglycoside phosphotransferase; aph(3')-Ia; confers resistance to kanamycin in bacteria or G418 (Geneticin®) in eukaryotes
   5678..588     +  rep_origin     ori (across the origin): high-copy-number ColE1/pMB1/pBR322/pUC origin of replication
