[The description below was written by a language model from this plasmid's Addgene catalogue record and pLannotate feature annotations shown in this document.]
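Description:
pet30b-7M SrtA is a bacterial expression plasmid built on the Novagen pET30b backbone for producing an engineered Staphylococcus aureus sortase A in E. coli. It replicates from a ColE1/pMB1-type origin accompanied by the pBR322 bom region and the rop gene, and is selected with kanamycin through an aminoglycoside phosphotransferase (KanR) cassette. The catalogue lists it as high copy, although rop normally moderates copy number. An f1 origin is also present. Short tetracycline-resistance fragments and a partial AmpR promoter flagged in the feature table look like backbone remnants or annotation matches rather than functional markers.

The sortase coding sequence (about 470 bp, annotated as a fragment of srtA) was inserted between NdeI and XhoI. This places it downstream of the T7 promoter, a lac operator and the T7 gene 10 ribosome binding site, and in frame with the backbone's C-terminal 6xHis tag, followed by the T7 terminator. The 18-nt tag feature is labelled as a 9xHis fragment, which corresponds to six histidines. The plasmid-borne lacI gene supplies repressor, so expression needs a host providing T7 RNA polymerase and is induced with IPTG.

The enzyme carries seven substitutions: P94R, E105K, E108Q, D160N, D165A, K190E and K196T. It derives from an earlier pentamutant sortase with enhanced catalytic activity, and the two additional changes, E105K and E108Q, make it calcium independent. Sortase A is a transpeptidase that cleaves a C-terminal sorting signal and transfers the substrate through a thioester intermediate. The plasmid's stated purpose is to express this His-tagged, calcium-independent, high-activity form, and the tag allows metal-affinity purification.
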