Addgene plasmid #51141: pet30b-7M SrtA
Purpose: expression plasmid for C-terminal his tagged, calcium independent S.aureus SrtA with enhanced catalytic activity
Depositing lab: Hidde Ploegh. Depositing organization: Whitehead Institute for Biomedical Research.
Backbone
  Vector backbone: pET30b
  Backbone manufacturer: Novagen
  Backbone size w/o insert (bp): 5421
  Vector type: Bacterial Expression
Growth in bacteria
  Bacterial resistance: Kanamycin, 50 μg/mL
  Growth temperature: 37°C
  Growth strain: DH5alpha
  Copy number: High Copy
Gene/Insert
  Gene/Insert name: S.aureus SrtA 7M (alt names: Calcium independent sortase A; Heptamutant Sortase A)
  Species: S.aureus
  Insert size (bp): 471
  Mutation: P94R, E105K, E108Q, D160N, D165A, K190E, K196T
  Promoter: T7
  Tag / fusion protein: 6x His (C terminal on backbone)
  Cloning method: Restriction Enzyme; 5′ cloning site NdeI (not destroyed); 3′ cloning site XhoI (not destroyed)
  Sequencing primers: 5′ T7; 3′ T7-term
Resource information
  A portion of this plasmid was derived from a plasmid made by: Derived from David Liu's pentamutant sortase, includes two additional amino acid mutations which rendered it calcium independent: E105K, E108Q
Terms and licenses: Academic/Nonprofit Terms; Industry Terms: Not Available to Industry
How to cite: pet30b-7M SrtA was a gift from Hidde Ploegh (Addgene plasmid # 51141 ; http://n2t.net/addgene:51141 ; RRID:Addgene_51141)
