>Addgene plasmid #51141 | pet30b-7M SrtA | depositor partial sequence | sequence record 77456 | insert
ATGCAAGCTAAACCTCAAATTCCGAAAGATAAATCAAAAGTGGCAGGCTATATTGAAATTCCAGATGCTG
ATATTAAAGAACCAGTATATCCAGGACCAGCAACACGCGAACAATTAAATAGAGGTGTAAGCTTTGCAAA
AGAAAATCAATCACTAGATGATCAAAATATTTCAATTGCAGGACACACTTTCATTGACCGTCCGAACTAT
CAATTTACAAATCTTAAAGCAGCCAAAAAAGGTAGTATGGTGTACTTTAAAGTTGGTAATGAAACACGTA
AGTATAAAATGACAAGTATAAGAAACGTTAAGCCAACAGCTGTAGAAGTTCTAGATGAACAAAAAGGTAA
AGATAAACAATTAACATTAATTACTTGTGATGATTACAATGAAGAGACAGGCGTTTGGGAAACACGTAAA
ATCTTTGTAGCTACAGAAGTCAAACTCGAGCACCACCACCACCACCACTGA
