>Addgene plasmid #51141 | pet30b-7M SrtA | addgene partial sequence | sequence record 78739 | T7 5'-TAATACGACTCACTATAGGG-3'
TTTTGTTTAACTTTAAGAAGGAGAATACATATGCAAGCTAAACCTCAAATTCCGAAAGATAAATCAAAAG
TGGCAGGCTATATTGAAATTCCAGATGCTGATATTAAAGAACCAGTATATCCAGGACCAGCAACACGCGA
ACAATTAAATAGAGGTGTAAGCTTTGCAAAAGAAAATCAATCACTAGATGATCAAAATATTTCAATTGCA
GGACACACTTTCATTGACCGTCCGAACTATCAATTTACAAATCTTAAAGCAGCCAAAAAAGGTAGTATGG
TGTACTTTAAAGTTGGTAATGAAACACGTAAGTATAAAATGACAAGTATAAGAAACGTTAAGCCAACAGC
TGTAGAAGTTCTAGATGAACAAAAAGGTAAAGATAAACAATTAACATTAATTACTTGTGATGATTACAAT
GAAGAGACAGGCGTTTGGGAAACACGTAAAATCTTTGTAGCTACAGAAGTCAAACTCGAGCACCACCACC
ACCACCACTGAGATCCGGCTGCTAACAAAGCCCGAAAGGAAGCTGAGTTGGCTGCTGCCACCGCTGAGCA
ATAACTAGCATAACCCCTTGGGGCCTCTAAACGGGTCTTGAGGGGTTTTTTGCTGAAAGGAGGAACTATA
TCCGGATTGGCGAATGGG
[124 nt withheld, positions 649-772]
C
[92 nt withheld, positions 774-865]
A
